Addgene plasmid #63087: pAAV CTG 700x
Purpose: AdenoAssociated Virus plasmid containing expanded repeats--CTG 700x that is the mutation found in Myotonic Dystrophic type 1
Depositing lab: Nicolas Charlet-Berguerand. Depositing organization: Institut de Genetique et de Biologie Moleculaire et Cellulaire (IGBMC).
Backbone
  Vector backbone: unknown
  Total vector size (bp): 7553
  Vector type: Mammalian Expression, AAV
Growth in bacteria
  Bacterial resistance: Ampicillin, 50 μg/mL
  Growth temperature: Room Temperature
  Growth strain: NEB Stable
  Copy number: Unknown
Gene/Insert
  Gene/Insert name: CTG REPEATS
  Species: Synthetic
  Mutation: CTG 700x that is the mutation found in Myotonic Dystrophic type 1
  Promoter: CMV
  Tag / fusion protein: EGFP (N terminal on insert)
  Cloning method: Restriction Enzyme; 5′ cloning site XbaI (not destroyed); 3′ cloning site EcoRI (not destroyed)
  Sequencing primers: 5′ EGFP-C
Terms and licenses: Academic/Nonprofit Terms; Industry Terms: Not Available to Industry
Depositor comments: Addgene cannot verify or guarantee the presence of all 700 CTG repeats in this array Should be amplified in STBL3 bacteria and grown at Room temperature to keep the repeats stable. This plasmid should be verified via restriction analysis. Multiple colonies may need to be screened to isolate the correct construct.
How to cite: pAAV CTG 700x was a gift from Nicolas Charlet-Berguerand (Addgene plasmid # 63087)
