[The description below was written by a language model from this plasmid's Addgene catalogue record and pLannotate feature annotations shown in this document.]
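Description:
pAAV CTG 700x is an adeno-associated virus transfer plasmid for mammalian expression that carries a long synthetic tract of CTG repeats, modelling the repeat expansion that causes myotonic dystrophy type 1. The backbone is recorded as unknown, and the catalogue lists a total size of about 7.55 kb, close to the 7,539 nt of the annotated depositor sequence. In bacteria the plasmid replicates from a high-copy ColE1/pUC-type origin and is selected with ampicillin through the bla (AmpR) gene. An M13 phage origin and small remnants of pBR322 bom and rop sequences are also annotated.

The expression cassette lies between AAV2 inverted terminal repeats, which allow the intervening DNA to be packaged into recombinant AAV particles. The right-hand ITR is annotated in full, whereas only short fragments are detected on the left side. Transcription is driven by the CMV immediate-early enhancer and promoter, followed by a chimeric intron region (CMV intron A and human β-globin intron fragments) that generally improves expression. Next comes the EGFP coding sequence, which serves as a fluorescent marker and is placed upstream of the insert. The repeats were cloned between XbaI and EcoRI sites downstream of EGFP. They presumably occupy the roughly 2.2 kb unannotated gap between EGFP and the human growth hormone polyadenylation signal, about the length expected for 700 triplets.

The construct therefore expresses an EGFP transcript carrying expanded CUG repeats, suitable for transfection or AAV delivery to study repeat RNA toxicity. The depositor notes that the repeat array is unstable in bacteria. The full 700 copies cannot be guaranteed, so clones should be verified by restriction analysis.
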