Features (pLannotate 1.2.2; 17 found; start..end, strand, type, name):
     12..39      +  repeat_region  AAV2 ITR (fragment): inverted terminal repeat of adeno-associated virus serotype 2 inverted
     68..95      +  repeat_region  AAV2 ITR (fragment): inverted terminal repeat of adeno-associated virus serotype 2 inverted
    206..509     +  enhancer       CMV enhancer: human cytomegalovirus immediate early enhancer
    510..713     +  promoter       CMV promoter: human cytomegalovirus (CMV) immediate early promoter
    862..889     +  intron         CMV intron (fragment): modified intron A from human cytomegalovirus (CMV)
    894..1240    +  intron         β-globin intron (fragment): internally truncated intron from human β-globin
   1244..1291    +  CDS            HBB (fragment): HBB_COLGU - Experimental evidence at transcript level: Swiss-Prot protein existence level 2. Involved in oxygen transport from the lung to the various peripheral tissues. From Colobus guereza (Mantled guereza) (Eastern black-and-white colobus monkey).
   1324..2040    +  CDS            EGFP: EGFP is a basic (constitutively fluorescent) green fluorescent protein published in 1996, derived from Aequorea victoria. It is reported to be a rapidly-maturing weak dimer with moderate acid sensitivity.
   4286..4762    +  polyA_signal   hGH poly(A) signal: human growth hormone polyadenylation signal
   4802..4942    +  repeat_region  AAV2 ITR: inverted terminal repeat of adeno-associated virus serotype 2 inverted
   4947..4998    -  misc_feature   bom (fragment): basis of mobility region from pBR322
   5017..5397    +  rep_origin     M13 ori (sequence partly withheld): M13 bacteriophage origin of replication; arrow indicates direction of (+) strand synthesis
   5473..5522    -  misc_feature   bom (fragment): basis of mobility region from pBR322
   5624..5659    -  CDS            rop (fragment): Rop protein, which maintains plasmids at low copy number; rop
   5754..5858    +  promoter       AmpR promoter: bla
   5859..6719    +  CDS            AmpR: β-lactamase; bla; confers resistance to ampicillin, carbenicillin, and related antibiotics
   6890..7478    +  rep_origin     ori: high-copy-number ColE1/pMB1/pBR322/pUC origin of replication
>Addgene plasmid #63087 | pAAV CTG 700x | depositor full sequence | sequence record 123592 | pAAV CTG 700x sequence 7539 bps
CCTGCAGGCAGCTGCGCGCTCGCTCGCTCACTGAGGCCGCCCGGGCGTCGGGCGACCTTTGGTCGCCCGG
CCTCAGTGAGCGAGCGAGCGCGCAGAGAGGGAGTGGCCAACTCCATCACTAGGGGTTCCTGCGGCCGCAC
GCGTCTAGTTATTAATAGTAATCAATTACGGGGTCATTAGTTCATAGCCCATATATGGAGTTCCGCGTTA
CATAACTTACGGTAAATGGCCCGCCTGGCTGACCGCCCAACGACCCCCGCCCATTGACGTCAATAATGAC
GTATGTTCCCATAGTAACGCCAATAGGGACTTTCCATTGACGTCAATGGGTGGAGTATTTACGGTAAACT
GCCCACTTGGCAGTACATCAAGTGTATCATATGCCAAGTACGCCCCCTATTGACGTCAATGACGGTAAAT
GGCCCGCCTGGCATTATGCCCAGTACATGACCTTATGGGACTTTCCTACTTGGCAGTACATCTACGTATT
AGTCATCGCTATTACCATGGTGATGCGGTTTTGGCAGTACATCAATGGGCGTGGATAGCGGTTTGACTCA
CGGGGATTTCCAAGTCTCCACCCCATTGACGTCAATGGGAGTTTGTTTTGGCACCAAAATCAACGGGACT
TTCCAAAATGTCGTAACAACTCCGCCCCATTGACGCAAATGGGCGGTAGGCGTGTACGGTGGGAGGTCTA
TATAAGCAGAGCTCGTTTAGTGAACCGTCAGATCGCCTGGAGACGCCATCCACGCTGTTTTGACCTCCAT
AGAAGACACCGGGACCGATCCAGCCTCCGCGGATTCGAATCCCGGCCGGGAACGGTGCATTGGAACGCGG
ATTCCCCGTGCCAAGAGTGACGTAAGTACCGCCTATAGAGTCTATAGGCCCACAAAAAATGCTTTCTTCT
TTTAATATACTTTTTTGTTTATCTTATTTCTAATACTTTCCCTAATCTCTTTCTTTCAGGGCAATAATGA
TACAATGTATCATGCCTCTTTGCACCATTCTAAAGAATAACAGTGATAATTTCTGGGTTAAGGCAATAGC
AATATTTCTGCATATAAATATTTCTGCATATAAATTGTAACTGATGTAAGAGGTTTCATATTGCTAATAG
CAGCTACAATCCAGCTACCATTCTGCTTTTATTTTATGGTTGGGATAAGGCTGGATTATTCTGAGTCCAA
GCTAGGCCCTTTTGCTAATCATGTTCATACCTCTTATCTTCCTCCCACAGCTCCTGGGCAACGTGCTGGT
CTGTGTGCTGGCCCATCACTTTGGCAAAGAATTGGGATTCGAACATCGATTGAATTCGCCACCATGGTGA
GCAAGGGCGAGGAGCTGTTCACCGGGGTGGTGCCCATCCTGGTCGAGCTGGACGGCGACGTAAACGGCCA
CAAGTTCAGCGTGTCCGGCGAGGGCGAGGGCGATGCCACCTACGGCAAGCTGACCCTGAAGTTCATCTGC
ACCACCGGCAAGCTGCCCGTGCCCTGGCCCACCCTCGTGACCACCCTGACCTACGGCGTGCAGTGCTTCA
GCCGCTACCCCGACCACATGAAGCAGCACGACTTCTTCAAGTCCGCCATGCCCGAAGGCTACGTCCAGGA
GCGCACCATCTTCTTCAAGGACGACGGCAACTACAAGACCCGCGCCGAGGTGAAGTTCGAGGGCGACACC
CTGGTGAACCGCATCGAGCTGAAGGGCATCGACTTCAAGGAGGACGGCAACATCCTGGGGCACAAGCTGG
AGTACAACTACAACAGCCACAACGTCTATATCATGGCCGACAAGCAGAAGAACGGCATCAAGGTGAACTT
CAAGATCCGCCACAACATCGAGGACGGCAGCGTGCAGCTCGCCGACCACTACCAGCAGAACACCCCCATC
GGCGACGGCCCCGTGCTGCTGCCCGACAACCACTACCTGAGCACCCAGTCCGCCCTGAGCAAAGACCCCA
ACGAGAAGCGCGATCACATGGTCCTGCTGGAGTTCGTGACCGCCGCCGGGATCACTCTCGGCATGGACGA
GCTGTACAAGAAGCTAGCGTTTAAACGGGCCCTCTAGACTCGAGTCCCACGCGGGCCATTTCCACGCGGG
CCATTTGCTGCTGCTGCTGCTGCTGCTGCTGCTGCTGCTGCTGCTGCTGCTGCTGCTGCTGCTGCTGCTG
CTGCTGCTGCTGCTGCTGCTGCTGCTGCTGCTGCTGCTGCTGCTGCTGCTGCTGCTGCTGCTGCTGCTGC
TGCTGCTGCTGCTGCTGCTGCTGCTGCTGCTGCTGCTGCTGCTGCTGCTGCTGCTGCTGCTGCTGCTGCT
GCTGCTGCTGCTGCTGCTGCTGCTGCTGCTGCTGCTGCTGCTGCTGCTGCTGCTGCTGCTGCTGCTGCTG
CTGCTGCTGCTGCTGCTGCTGCTGCTGCTGCTGCTGCTGCTGCTGCTGCTGCTGCTGCTGCTGCTGCTGC
TGCTGCTGCTGCTGCTGCTGCTGCTGCTGCTGCTGCTGCTGCTGCTGCTGCTGCTGCTGCTGCTGCTGCT
GCTGCTGCTGCTGCTGCTGCTGCTGCTGCTGCTGCTGCTGCTGCTGCTGCTGCTGCTGCTGCTGCTGCTG
CTGCTGCTGCTGCTGCTGCTGCTGCTGCTGCTGCTGCTGCTGCTGCTGCTGCTGCTGCTGCTGCTGCTGC
TGCTGCTGCTGCTGCTGCTGCTGCTGCTGCTGCTGCTGCTGCTGCTGCTGCTGCTGCTGCTGCTGCTGCT
GCTGCTGCTGCTGCTGCTGCTGCTGCTGCTGCTGCTGCTGCTGCTGCTGCTGCTGCTGCTGCTGCTGCTG
CTGCTGCTGCTGCTGCTGCTGCTGCTGCTGCTGCTGCTGCTGCTGCTGCTGCTGCTGCTGCTGCTGCTGC
TGCTGCTGCTGCTGCTGCTGCTGCTGCTGCTGCTGCTGCTGCTGCTGCTGCTGCTGCTGCTGCTGCTGCT
GCTGCTGCTGCTGCTGCTGCTGCTGCTGCTGCTGCTGCTGCTGCTGCTGCTGCTGCTGCTGCTGCTGCTG
CTGCTGCTGCTGCTGCTGCTGCTGCTGCTGCTGCTGCTGCTGCTGCTGCTGCTGCTGCTGCTGCTGCTGC
TGCTGCTGCTGCTGCTGCTGCTGCTGCTGCTGCTGCTGCTGCTGCTGCTGCTGCTGCTGCTGCTGCTGCT
GCTGCTGCTGCTGCTGCTGCTGCTGCTGCTGCTGCTGCTGCTGCTGCTGCTGCTGCTGCTGCTGCTGCTG
CTGCTGCTGCTGCTGCTGCTGCTGCTGCTGCTGCTGCTGCTGCTGCTGCTGCTGCTGCTGCTGCTGCTGC
TGCTGCTGCTGCTGCTGCTGCTGCTGCTGCTGCTGCTGCTGCTGCTGCTGCTGCTGCTGCTGCTGCTGCT
GCTGCTGCTGCTGCTGCTGCTGCTGCTGCTGCTGCTGCTGCTGCTGCTGCTGCTGCTGCTGCTGCTGCTG
CTGCTGCTGCTGCTGCTGCTGCTGCTGCTGCTGCTGCTGCTGCTGCTGCTGCTGCTGCTGCTGCTGCTGC
TGCTGCTGCTGCTGCTGCTGCTGCTGCTGCTGCTGCTGCTGCTGCTGCTGCTGCTGCTGCTGCTGCTGCT
GCTGCTGCTGCTGCTGCTGCTGCTGCTGCTGCTGCTGCTGCTGCTGCTGCTGCTGCTGCTGCTGCTGCTG
CTGCTGCTGCTGCTGCTGCTGCTGCTGCTGCTGCTGCTGCTGCTGCTGCTGCTGCTGCTGCTGCTGCTGC
TGCTGCTGCTGCTGCTGCTGCTGCTGCTGCTGCTGCTGCTGCTGCTGCTGCTGCTGCTGCTGCTGCTGCT
GCTGCTGCTGCTGCTGCTGCTGCTGCTGCTGCTGCTGCTGCTGCTGCTGCTGCTGCTGCTGCTGCTGCTG
CTGCTGCTGCTGCTGCTGCTGCTGCTGCTGCTGCTGCTGCTGCTGCTGCTGCTGCTGCTGCTGCTGCTGC
TGCTGCTGCTGCTGCTGCTGCTGCTGCTGCTGCTGCTGCTGCTGCTGCTGCTGCTGCTGCTGCTGCTGCT
GCTGCTGCTGCTGCTGCTGCTGCTGCTGCTGCTGCTGCTGCTGCTGCTGCTGCTGCTGCTGCTGCTGCTG
CTGCTGCTGCTGCTGCTGCTGCTGCTGCTGCTGCTGCTGCTGCTGCTGCTGCTGCTGCTGCTGCTGCTGC
TGCTGCTGCTGCTGCTGCTGCTGCTGCTGCTGCTGCTGCTGCTGCTGCTGCTGCTGCTGCTGCTGCTGCT
GCTGAAATGGAAATGGGACGCATGCGAATTCGGATCCGAGCTCGGTACCAAGCTTGCCTCGAGCAGCGCT
GCTCGAGAGATCTACGGGTGGCATCCCTGTGACCCCTCCCCAGTGCCTCTCCTGGCCCTGGAAGTTGCCA
CTCCAGTGCCCACCAGCCTTGTCCTAATAAAATTAAGTTGCATCATTTTGTCTGACTAGGTGTCCTTCTA
TAATATTATGGGGTGGAGGGGGGTGGTATGGAGCAAGGGGCAAGTTGGGAAGACAACCTGTAGGGCCTGC
GGGGTCTATTGGGAACCAAGCTGGAGTGCAGTGGCACAATCTTGGCTCACTGCAATCTCCGCCTCCTGGG
TTCAAGCGATTCTCCTGCCTCAGCCTCCCGAGTTGTTGGGATTCCAGGCATGCATGACCAGGCTCAGCTA
ATTTTTGTTTTTTTGGTAGAGACGGGGTTTCACCATATTGGCCAGGCTGGTCTCCAACTCCTAATCTCAG
GTGATCTACCCACCTTGGCCTCCCAAATTGCTGGGATTACAGGCGTGAACCACTGCTCCCTTCCCTGTCC
TTCTGATTTTGTAGGTAACCACGTGCGGACCGAGCGGCCGCAGGAACCCCTAGTGATGGAGTTGGCCACT
CCCTCTCTGCGCGCTCGCTCGCTCACTGAGGCCGGGCGACCAAAGGTCGCCCGACGCCCGGGCTTTGCCC
GGGCGGCCTCAGTGAGCGAGCGAGCGCGCAGCTGCCTGCAGGGGCGCCTGATGCGGTATTTTCTCCTTAC
GCATCTGTGCGGTATTTCACACCGCATA
[142 nt withheld, positions 4999-5140]
C
[141 nt withheld, positions 5142-5282]
CCTTTGACGTTGGAGTCCACGTTCTTT
[37 nt withheld, positions 5310-5346]
ACCCTATCTCGGGCTATTCTTTTGATTTATAAGGGATTTTGCCGATTTCGGCCTATTGGTTAAAAAATGA
GCTGATTTAACAAAAATTTAACGCGAATTTTAACAAAATATTAACGTTTACAATTTTATGGTGCACTCTC
AGTACAATCTGCTCTGATGCCGCATAGTTAAGCCAGCCCCGACACCCGCCAACACCCGCTGACGCGCCCT
GACGGGCTTGTCTGCTCCCGGCATCCGCTTACAGACAAGCTGTGACCGTCTCCGGGAGCTGCATGTGTCA
GAGGTTTTCACCGTCATCACCGAAACGCGCGAGACGAAAGGGCCTCGTGATACGCCTATTTTTATAGGTT
AATGTCATGATAATAATGGTTTCTTAGACGTCAGGTGGCACTTTTCGGGGAAATGTGCGCGGAACCCCTA
TTTGTTTATTTTTCTAAATACATTCAAATATGTATCCGCTCATGAGACAATAACCCTGATAAATGCTTCA
ATAATATTGAAAAAGGAAGAGTATGAGTATTCAACATTTCCGTGTCGCCCTTATTCCCTTTTTTGCGGCA
TTTTGCCTTCCTGTTTTTGCTCACCCAGAAACGCTGGTGAAAGTAAAAGATGCTGAAGATCAGTTGGGTG
CACGAGTGGGTTACATCGAACTGGATCTCAACAGCGGTAAGATCCTTGAGAGTTTTCGCCCCGAAGAACG
TTTTCCAATGATGAGCACTTTTAAAGTTCTGCTATGTGGCGCGGTATTATCCCGTATTGACGCCGGGCAA
GAGCAACTCGGTCGCCGCATACACTATTCTCAGAATGACTTGGTTGAGTACTCACCAGTCACAGAAAAGC
ATCTTACGGATGGCATGACAGTAAGAGAATTATGCAGTGCTGCCATAACCATGAGTGATAACACTGCGGC
CAACTTACTTCTGACAACGATCGGAGGACCGAAGGAGCTAACCGCTTTTTTGCACAACATGGGGGATCAT
GTAACTCGCCTTGATCGTTGGGAACCGGAGCTGAATGAAGCCATACCAAACGACGAGCGTGACACCACGA
TGCCTGTAGCAATGGCAACAACGTTGCGCAAACTATTAACTGGCGAACTACTTACTCTAGCTTCCCGGCA
ACAATTAATAGACTGGATGGAGGCGGATAAAGTTGCAGGACCACTTCTGCGCTCGGCCCTTCCGGCTGGC
TGGTTTATTGCTGATAAATCTGGAGCCGGTGAGCGTGGGTCTCGCGGTATCATTGCAGCACTGGGGCCAG
ATGGTAAGCCCTCCCGTATCGTAGTTATCTACACGACGGGGAGTCAGGCAACTATGGATGAACGAAATAG
ACAGATCGCTGAGATAGGTGCCTCACTGATTAAGCATTGGTAACTGTCAGACCAAGTTTACTCATATATA
CTTTAGATTGATTTAAAACTTCATTTTTAATTTAAAAGGATCTAGGTGAAGATCCTTTTTGATAATCTCA
TGACCAAAATCCCTTAACGTGAGTTTTCGTTCCACTGAGCGTCAGACCCCGTAGAAAAGATCAAAGGATC
TTCTTGAGATCCTTTTTTTCTGCGCGTAATCTGCTGCTTGCAAACAAAAAAACCACCGCTACCAGCGGTG
GTTTGTTTGCCGGATCAAGAGCTACCAACTCTTTTTCCGAAGGTAACTGGCTTCAGCAGAGCGCAGATAC
CAAATACTGTCCTTCTAGTGTAGCCGTAGTTAGGCCACCACTTCAAGAACTCTGTAGCACCGCCTACATA
CCTCGCTCTGCTAATCCTGTTACCAGTGGCTGCTGCCAGTGGCGATAAGTCGTGTCTTACCGGGTTGGAC
TCAAGACGATAGTTACCGGATAAGGCGCAGCGGTCGGGCTGAACGGGGGGTTCGTGCACACAGCCCAGCT
TGGAGCGAACGACCTACACCGAACTGAGATACCTACAGCGTGAGCTATGAGAAAGCGCCACGCTTCCCGA
AGGGAGAAAGGCGGACAGGTATCCGGTAAGCGGCAGGGTCGGAACAGGAGAGCGCACGAGGGAGCTTCCA
GGGGGAAACGCCTGGTATCTTTATAGTCCTGTCGGGTTTCGCCACCTCTGACTTGAGCGTCGATTTTTGT
GATGCTCGTCAGGGGGGCGGAGCCTATGGAAAAACGCCAGCAACGCGGCCTTTTTACGGTTCCTGGCCTT
TTGCTGGCCTTTTGCTCACATGT
