>Addgene plasmid #63087 | pAAV CTG 700x | addgene partial sequence | sequence record 106938 | hGH-PA-R 5'-CCAGCTTGGTTCCCAATAGA-3'
TACCACCCCCCTCCACCCCATAATATTATAGAAGGACACCTAGTCAGACAAAATGATGCAACTTAATTTT
ATTAGGACAAGGCTGGTGGGCACTGGAGTGGCAACTTCCAGGGCCAGGAGAGGCACTGGGGAGGGGTCAC
AGGGATGCCACCCGTAGATCTCTCGAGCAGCGCTGCTCGAGGCAAGCTTGGTACCGAGCTCGGATCCGAA
TTCGCATGCGTCCCATTTCCATTTCAGCAGCAGCAGCAGCAGCAGCAGCAGCAGCAGCAGCAGCAGCAGC
AGCAGCAGCAGCAGCAGCAGCAGCAGCAGCAGCAGCAGCAGCAGCAGCA
