>Addgene plasmid #63087 | pAAV CTG 700x | addgene partial sequence | sequence record 106941 | CMV-F 5'-CGCAAATGGGCGGTAGGCGTG-3'
TGAACCGTCAGATCGCCTGGAGACGCCATCCACGCTGTTTTGACCTCCATAGAAGACACCGGGACCGATC
CAGCCTCCGCGGATTCGAATCCCGGCCGGGAACGGTGCATTGGAACGCGGATTCCCCGTGCCAAGAGTGA
CGTAAGTACCGCCTATAGAGTCTATAGGCCCACAAAAAATGCTTTCTTCTTTTAATATACTTTTTTGTTT
ATCTTATTTCTAATACTTTCCCTAATCTCTTTCTTTCAGGGCAATAATGATACAATGTATCATGCCTCTT
TGCACCATTCTAAAGAATAACAGTGATAATTTCTGGGTTAAGGCAATAGCAATATTTCTGCATATAAATA
TTTCTGCATATAAATTGTAACTGATGTAAGAGGTTTCATATTGCTAATAGCAGCTACAATCCAGCTACCA
TTCTGCTTTTATTTTATGGTTGGGATAAGGCTGGATTATTCTGAGTCCAAGCTAGGCCCTTTTGCTAATC
ATGTTCATACCTCTTATCTTCCTCCCACAGCTCCTGGGCAACGTGCTGGTCTGTGTGCTGGCCCATCACT
TTGGCAAAGAATTGGGATTCGAACATCGATTGAATTCGCCACCATGGTGAGCAAGGGCGAGGAGCTGTTC
ACCGGGGTGGTGCCCATCCTGGTCGAGCTGGACGGCGACGTAAACGGCCACAAGTTCAGCGTGTCCGGCG
AGGGCGAGGGCGATGCCACCTACGGCAAGCTGACCCTGAAGTTCATCTGCACCACCGGCAAGCTGCCCGT
GCCCTGGCCCACCCTCGTGACCACCCTGACCTACGGCGTGCAGTGCTTCAGCCGCTACCCCGACCACATG
AAGCAGCACGACTTCTTCAAGTCCGCC
