>Addgene plasmid #63087 | pAAV CTG 700x | addgene partial sequence | sequence record 123589 | ASK-FN2 5'-CGGCCTTTTTACGGTTCCTG-3'
TGTCCTGCAGGCAGCTGCGCGCTCGCTCGCTCACTGAGGCCGCCCGGGCGTCGGGCGACCTTTGGTCGCC
CGGCCTCAGTGAGCGAGCGAGCGCGCAGAGAGGGAGTGGCCAACTCCATCACTAGGGGTTCCTGCGGCCG
CACGCGTCTAGTTATTAATAGTAATCAATTACGGGGTCATTAGTTCATAGCCCATATATGGAGTTCCGCG
TTACATAACTTACGGTAAATGGCCCGCCTGGCTGACCGCCCAACGACCCCCGCCCATTGACGTCAATAAT
GACGTATGTTCCCATAGTAACGCCAATAGGGACTTTCCATTGACGTCAATGGGTGGAGTATTTACGGTAA
ACTGCCCACTTGGCAGTACATCAAGTGTATCATATGCCAAGTACGCCCCCTATTGACGTCAATGACGGTA
AATGGCCCGCCTGGCATTATGCCCAGTACATGACCTTATGGGACTTTCCTACTTGGCAGTACATCTACGT
ATTAGTCATCGCTATTACCATGGTGATGCGGTTTTGGCAGTACATCAATGGGCGTGGATAGCGGTTTGAC
TCACGGGGATTTCCAAGTCTCCACCCCATTGACGTCAATGGGAGTTTGTTTTGGCACCAAAATCAACGGG
ACTTTCCAAAATGTCGTAACAACTCCGCCCCATTGACGCAAATGGGCGGTAGGCGTGTACGGTGGGAGGT
CTATATAAGCAGAGCTCGTTTAGTGAACCGTCAGATCGCCTGGAGACGCCATCCACGCTGTTTTGACCTC
CATAGAAGACACCGGGACCGATCCAGCCTCCGCGGATTCGAATCCCGGCCGGGAACGGTGCATTGGAACG
CGGATTCCCCGTGCCAAGAGTGACGTAAGTACCGCCT
